Addgene plasmid #164785: GLuc-PM-Venus
Purpose: Gaussia luciferase (GLucM23) targeted to the extracellular surface of the cell membrane and intracellularly labeled with monomeric Venus fluorescent protein
Depositing lab: Laszlo Hunyady. Publication: A general method for quantifying ligand binding to unmodified receptors using Gaussia luciferase. Toth AD, Garger D, Prokop S, Soltesz-Katona E, Varnai P, Balla A, Turu G, Hunyady L. J Biol Chem. 2021 Feb 2:100366. doi: 10.1016/j.jbc.2021.100366. PubMed 33545176.
Backbone
  Vector backbone: pEYFP-N1
  Backbone manufacturer: Clontech
  Backbone size w/o insert (bp): 3959
  Total vector size (bp): 5507
  Vector type: Mammalian Expression
  Selectable markers: Neomycin (select with G418)
Growth in bacteria
  Bacterial resistance: Kanamycin, 50 μg/mL
  Growth temperature: 37°C
  Growth strain: DH5alpha
  Copy number: High Copy
Gene/Insert
  Gene/Insert name: Gaussia luciferase fused with the transmembrane domain of the platelet-derived growth factor receptor beta and Venus (alt names: GLuc; PDGFRB; YFP)
  Species: H. sapiens (human); Gaussia princeps
  Insert size (bp): 1548
  Entrez Gene: PDGFRB (a.k.a. CD140B, IBGC4, IMF1, JTK12, KOGS, PDGFR, PDGFR-1, PDGFR1, PENTT)
  Promoter: CMV
  Tag / fusion protein: GLuc (N terminal on insert); mVenus (C terminal on insert)
  Cloning method: Restriction Enzyme; 5′ cloning site BglII, XhoI (not destroyed); 3′ cloning site NotI (not destroyed)
  Sequencing primers: 5′ CMV_fwd_primer
Terms and licenses: Academic/Nonprofit Terms; Industry Terms: Not Available to Industry
How to cite: GLuc-PM-Venus was a gift from Laszlo Hunyady (Addgene plasmid # 164785 ; http://n2t.net/addgene:164785 ; RRID:Addgene_164785)
