[The description below was written by a language model from this plasmid's Addgene catalogue record and pLannotate feature annotations shown in this document.]
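Description:
GLuc-PM-Venus is a 5.5 kb mammalian expression plasmid built on the Clontech pEYFP-N1 backbone. It is maintained in E. coli at high copy through a ColE1/pUC-type origin and also carries an f1 phage origin. A single NeoR/KanR (Tn5 aminoglycoside phosphotransferase) gene provides both selections. The bacterial bla promoter drives it for kanamycin resistance, and the SV40 enhancer/early promoter, with an HSV TK polyadenylation signal downstream, drives it for G418 selection of transfected mammalian cells. The two annotated sequence records, from the depositor and from repository sequencing, have the same length and the same feature set. They differ only in where the circular sequence is numbered from. Small annotated fragments (ble, bGH poly(A), SV40 large T antigen) appear to be backbone remnants or short homology hits rather than functional elements.

The payload is a single fusion open reading frame expressed from the CMV immediate-early enhancer/promoter and terminated by the SV40 poly(A) signal. It begins with human codon-optimised Gaussia princeps luciferase, which the record identifies as the GLucM23 variant. This is followed by the transmembrane domain of human PDGF receptor beta and then monomeric Venus (A206K). Because Gaussia luciferase is naturally secreted, the transmembrane segment anchors it in the plasma membrane, leaving the luciferase on the extracellular face and mVenus on the cytoplasmic side. The fluorescent protein allows expression and membrane localisation to be checked, while the surface-displayed luciferase serves as a bioluminescent donor. The associated publication concerns quantifying ligand binding to unmodified receptors with Gaussia luciferase, which suggests use of this construct as a membrane-anchored luminescence source in such binding assays. The record does not give further assay details.
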