Features (pLannotate 1.2.2; 17 found; start..end, strand, type, name):
     61..364     +  enhancer       CMV enhancer: human cytomegalovirus immediate early enhancer
    365..568     +  promoter       CMV promoter: human cytomegalovirus (CMV) immediate early promoter
    591..618     +  misc_feature   MCS (fragment): multiple cloning site
    625..1179    +  CDS            hGLuc: secreted Gaussia luciferase human codon-optimized
   1249..1395    +  CDS            PDGFRβ TM domain: transmembrane domain from platelet derived growth factor receptor beta
   1396..1439    +  misc_feature   MCS (fragment): multiple cloning site
   1453..2172    +  CDS            mVenus: Venus YFP with monomerizing A206K mutation (Nagai et al., 2002; Kremers et al., 2006) mammalian codon-optimized
   2189..2272    +  CDS            large T antigen (fragment): large T antigen from SV40 (simian virus 40)
   2295..2416    +  polyA_signal   SV40 poly(A) signal: SV40 polyadenylation signal
   2450..2878    -  rep_origin     f1 ori (sequence partly withheld): f1 bacteriophage origin of replication; arrow indicates direction of (+) strand synthesis
   2905..3009    +  promoter       AmpR promoter: bla
   3011..3368    +  promoter       SV40 promoter: SV40 enhancer and early promoter
   3403..4197    +  CDS            NeoR/KanR: aminoglycoside phosphotransferase from Tn5; aph(3')-II (or nptII); confers resistance to neomycin, kanamycin, and G418 (Geneticin®)
   4218..4370    +  CDS            ble (fragment): BLE_KLEPN - Experimental evidence at protein level: Swiss-Prot protein existence level 1. Binding protein with a strong affinity to the bleomycin family of antibiotics. Binds to CL990; an antimitotic-antibiotic compound. From Klebsiella pneumoniae.
   4429..4476    +  polyA_signal   HSV TK poly(A) signal: herpes simplex virus thymidine kinase polyadenylation signal (Cole and Stacy, 1985)
   4567..4583    -  polyA_signal   bGH poly(A) signal (fragment): bovine growth hormone polyadenylation signal
   4805..5393    +  rep_origin     ori: high-copy-number ColE1/pMB1/pBR322/pUC origin of replication
>Addgene plasmid #164785 | GLuc-PM-Venus | depositor full sequence | sequence record 320021 | GLuc-PM-Venus sequence 5507 bps
TAGTTATTAATAGTAATCAATTACGGGGTCATTAGTTCATAGCCCATATATGGAGTTCCGCGTTACATAA
CTTACGGTAAATGGCCCGCCTGGCTGACCGCCCAACGACCCCCGCCCATTGACGTCAATAATGACGTATG
TTCCCATAGTAACGCCAATAGGGACTTTCCATTGACGTCAATGGGTGGAGTATTTACGGTAAACTGCCCA
CTTGGCAGTACATCAAGTGTATCATATGCCAAGTACGCCCCCTATTGACGTCAATGACGGTAAATGGCCC
GCCTGGCATTATGCCCAGTACATGACCTTATGGGACTTTCCTACTTGGCAGTACATCTACGTATTAGTCA
TCGCTATTACCATGGTGATGCGGTTTTGGCAGTACATCAATGGGCGTGGATAGCGGTTTGACTCACGGGG
ATTTCCAAGTCTCCACCCCATTGACGTCAATGGGAGTTTGTTTTGGCACCAAAATCAACGGGACTTTCCA
AAATGTCGTAACAACTCCGCCCCATTGACGCAAATGGGCGGTAGGCGTGTACGGTGGGAGGTCTATATAA
GCAGAGCTGGTTTAGTGAACCGTCAGATCCGCTAGCGCTACCGGACTCAGATCTCGAGGCCACCATGGGA
GTCAAAGTTCTGTTTGCCCTGATCTGCATCGCTGTGGCCGAGGCCAAGCCCACCGAGAACAACGAAGACT
TCAACATCGTGGCCGTGGCCAGCAACTTCGCGACCACGGATCTCGATGCTGACCGCGGGAAGTTGCCCGG
CGAGAAGCTGCCGCTGGAGGTGCTCAAAGAGCTTGAAGCCAATGCCCGGAAAGCTGGCTGCACCAGGGGC
TGTCTGATCTGCCTGTCCCACATCAAGTGCACGCCCAAGATGAAGAAGTTCATCCCAGGACGCTGCCACA
CCTACGAAGGCGACAAAGAGTCCGCACAGGGCGGCATAGGCGAGGCGATCGATGACATTCCTGAGATTCC
TGGGTTCAAGGACTTGGAGCCCATTGAGCAGTTCATCGCACAGGTCGATCTGTGTGTGGACTGCACAACT
GGCTGCCTCAAAGGGCTTGCCAACGTGCAGTGTTCTGACCTGCTCAAGAAGTGGCTGCCGCAACGCTGTG
CGACCTTTGCCAGCAAGATCCAGGGCCAGGTGGACAAGATCAAGGGGGCCGGTGATGACGGAGGCGGATC
AGGTGGCGGATCCAGATCTGGTGGCGGTTCTGGTGGCGGTAGTGGTGGCGGTAGTAATGCTGTGGGCCAG
GACACGCAGGAGGTCATCGTGGTGCCACACTCCTTGCCCTTTAAGGTGGTGGTGATCTCAGCCATCCTGG
CCCTGGTGGTGCTCACCATCATCTCCCTTATCATCCTCATCATGCTTTGGCAGAAGAAGCCACGTAAGCT
TCGAATTCTGCAGTCGACGGTACCGCGGGCCCGGGATCCACCGGTCGCCACCATGGTGAGCAAGGGCGAG
GAGCTGTTCACCGGGGTGGTGCCCATCCTGGTCGAGCTGGACGGCGACGTAAACGGCCACAAGTTCAGCG
TGTCCGGCGAGGGCGAGGGCGATGCCACCTACGGCAAGCTGACCCTGAAGCTGATCTGCACCACCGGCAA
GCTGCCCGTGCCCTGGCCCACCCTCGTGACCACCCTGGGCTACGGCCTGCAGTGCTTCGCCCGCTACCCC
GACCACATGAAGCAGCACGACTTCTTCAAGTCCGCCATGCCCGAAGGCTACGTCCAGGAGCGCACCATCT
TCTTCAAGGACGACGGCAACTACAAGACCCGCGCCGAGGTGAAGTTCGAGGGCGACACCCTGGTGAACCG
CATCGAGCTGAAGGGCATCGACTTCAAGGAGGACGGCAACATCCTGGGGCACAAGCTGGAGTACAACTAC
AACAGCCACAACGTCTATATCACCGCCGACAAGCAGAAGAACGGCATCAAGGCCAACTTCAAGATCCGCC
ACAACATCGAGGACGGCGGCGTGCAGCTCGCCGACCACTACCAGCAGAACACCCCCATCGGCGACGGCCC
CGTGCTGCTGCCCGACAACCACTACCTGAGCTACCAGTCCAAGCTGAGCAAAGACCCCAACGAGAAGCGC
GATCACATGGTCCTGCTGGAGTTCGTGACCGCCGCCGGGATCACTCTCGGCATGGACGAGCTGTACAAGT
AAAGCGGCCGCGACTCTAGATCATAATCAGCCATACCACATTTGTAGAGGTTTTACTTGCTTTAAAAAAC
CTCCCACACCTCCCCCTGAACCTGAAACATAAAATGAATGCAATTGTTGTTGTTAACTTGTTTATTGCAG
CTTATAATGGTTACAAATAAAGCAATAGCATCACAAATTTCACAAATAAAGCATTTTTTTCACTGCATTC
TAGTTGTGGTTTGTCCAAACTCATCAATGTATCTTAAGGCGTAAATTGTAAGCGTTAATATTTTGTTAAA
ATTCGCGTTAAATTTTTGTTAAATCAGCTCATTTTTTAACCAATAGGCCGAAATCGGCAAAATCCCTTAT
AAATCAAAAGAATAGACCGAGATAGGGT
[37 nt withheld, positions 2549-2585]
AAAGAACGTGGACTCCAACGTCAAAGG
[49 nt withheld, positions 2613-2661]
T
[91 nt withheld, positions 2663-2753]
G
[124 nt withheld, positions 2755-2878]
CAGGTGGCACTTTTCGGGGAAATGTGCGCGGAACCCCTATTTGTTTATTTTTCTAAATACATTCAAATAT
GTATCCGCTCATGAGACAATAACCCTGATAAATGCTTCAATAATATTGAAAAAGGAAGAGTCCTGAGGCG
GAAAGAACCAGCTGTGGAATGTGTGTCAGTTAGGGTGTGGAAAGTCCCCAGGCTCCCCAGCAGGCAGAAG
TATGCAAAGCATGCATCTCAATTAGTCAGCAACCAGGTGTGGAAAGTCCCCAGGCTCCCCAGCAGGCAGA
AGTATGCAAAGCATGCATCTCAATTAGTCAGCAACCATAGTCCCGCCCCTAACTCCGCCCATCCCGCCCC
TAACTCCGCCCAGTTCCGCCCATTCTCCGCCCCATGGCTGACTAATTTTTTTTATTTATGCAGAGGCCGA
GGCCGCCTCGGCCTCTGAGCTATTCCAGAAGTAGTGAGGAGGCTTTTTTGGAGGCCTAGGCTTTTGCAAA
GATCGATCAAGAGACAGGATGAGGATCGTTTCGCATGATTGAACAAGATGGATTGCACGCAGGTTCTCCG
GCCGCTTGGGTGGAGAGGCTATTCGGCTATGACTGGGCACAACAGACAATCGGCTGCTCTGATGCCGCCG
TGTTCCGGCTGTCAGCGCAGGGGCGCCCGGTTCTTTTTGTCAAGACCGACCTGTCCGGTGCCCTGAATGA
ACTGCAAGACGAGGCAGCGCGGCTATCGTGGCTGGCCACGACGGGCGTTCCTTGCGCAGCTGTGCTCGAC
GTTGTCACTGAAGCGGGAAGGGACTGGCTGCTATTGGGCGAAGTGCCGGGGCAGGATCTCCTGTCATCTC
ACCTTGCTCCTGCCGAGAAAGTATCCATCATGGCTGATGCAATGCGGCGGCTGCATACGCTTGATCCGGC
TACCTGCCCATTCGACCACCAAGCGAAACATCGCATCGAGCGAGCACGTACTCGGATGGAAGCCGGTCTT
GTCGATCAGGATGATCTGGACGAAGAGCATCAGGGGCTCGCGCCAGCCGAACTGTTCGCCAGGCTCAAGG
CGAGCATGCCCGACGGCGAGGATCTCGTCGTGACCCATGGCGATGCCTGCTTGCCGAATATCATGGTGGA
AAATGGCCGCTTTTCTGGATTCATCGACTGTGGCCGGCTGGGTGTGGCGGACCGCTATCAGGACATAGCG
TTGGCTACCCGTGATATTGCTGAAGAGCTTGGCGGCGAATGGGCTGACCGCTTCCTCGTGCTTTACGGTA
TCGCCGCTCCCGATTCGCAGCGCATCGCCTTCTATCGCCTTCTTGACGAGTTCTTCTGAGCGGGACTCTG
GGGTTCGAAATGACCGACCAAGCGACGCCCAACCTGCCATCACGAGATTTCGATTCCACCGCCGCCTTCT
ATGAAAGGTTGGGCTTCGGAATCGTTTTCCGGGACGCCGGCTGGATGATCCTCCAGCGCGGGGATCTCAT
GCTGGAGTTCTTCGCCCACCCTAGGGGGAGGCTAACTGAAACACGGAAGGAGACAATACCGGAAGGAACC
CGCGCTATGACGGCAATAAAAAGACAGAATAAAACGCACGGTGTTGGGTCGTTTGTTCATAAACGCGGGG
TTCGGTCCCAGGGCTGGCACTCTGTCGATACCCCACCGAGACCCCATTGGGGCCAATACGCCCGCGTTTC
TTCCTTTTCCCCACCCCACCCCCCAAGTTCGGGTGAAGGCCCAGGGCTCGCAGCCAACGTCGGGGCGGCA
GGCCCTGCCATAGCCTCAGGTTACTCATATATACTTTAGATTGATTTAAAACTTCATTTTTAATTTAAAA
GGATCTAGGTGAAGATCCTTTTTGATAATCTCATGACCAAAATCCCTTAACGTGAGTTTTCGTTCCACTG
AGCGTCAGACCCCGTAGAAAAGATCAAAGGATCTTCTTGAGATCCTTTTTTTCTGCGCGTAATCTGCTGC
TTGCAAACAAAAAAACCACCGCTACCAGCGGTGGTTTGTTTGCCGGATCAAGAGCTACCAACTCTTTTTC
CGAAGGTAACTGGCTTCAGCAGAGCGCAGATACCAAATACTGTCCTTCTAGTGTAGCCGTAGTTAGGCCA
CCACTTCAAGAACTCTGTAGCACCGCCTACATACCTCGCTCTGCTAATCCTGTTACCAGTGGCTGCTGCC
AGTGGCGATAAGTCGTGTCTTACCGGGTTGGACTCAAGACGATAGTTACCGGATAAGGCGCAGCGGTCGG
GCTGAACGGGGGGTTCGTGCACACAGCCCAGCTTGGAGCGAACGACCTACACCGAACTGAGATACCTACA
GCGTGAGCTATGAGAAAGCGCCACGCTTCCCGAAGGGAGAAAGGCGGACAGGTATCCGGTAAGCGGCAGG
GTCGGAACAGGAGAGCGCACGAGGGAGCTTCCAGGGGGAAACGCCTGGTATCTTTATAGTCCTGTCGGGT
TTCGCCACCTCTGACTTGAGCGTCGATTTTTGTGATGCTCGTCAGGGGGGCGGAGCCTATGGAAAAACGC
CAGCAACGCGGCCTTTTTACGGTTCCTGGCCTTTTGCTGGCCTTTTGCTCACATGTTCTTTCCTGCGTTA
TCCCCTGATTCTGTGGATAACCGTATTACCGCCATGCAT
