Features (pLannotate 1.2.2; 17 found; start..end, strand, type, name):
      1..204     +  promoter       CMV promoter: human cytomegalovirus (CMV) immediate early promoter
    227..254     +  misc_feature   MCS (fragment): multiple cloning site
    261..815     +  CDS            hGLuc: secreted Gaussia luciferase human codon-optimized
    885..1031    +  CDS            PDGFRβ TM domain: transmembrane domain from platelet derived growth factor receptor beta
   1032..1075    +  misc_feature   MCS (fragment): multiple cloning site
   1089..1808    +  CDS            mVenus: Venus YFP with monomerizing A206K mutation (Nagai et al., 2002; Kremers et al., 2006) mammalian codon-optimized
   1825..1908    +  CDS            large T antigen (fragment): large T antigen from SV40 (simian virus 40)
   1931..2052    +  polyA_signal   SV40 poly(A) signal: SV40 polyadenylation signal
   2086..2514    -  rep_origin     f1 ori (sequence partly withheld): f1 bacteriophage origin of replication; arrow indicates direction of (+) strand synthesis
   2541..2645    +  promoter       AmpR promoter: bla
   2647..3004    +  promoter       SV40 promoter: SV40 enhancer and early promoter
   3039..3833    +  CDS            NeoR/KanR: aminoglycoside phosphotransferase from Tn5; aph(3')-II (or nptII); confers resistance to neomycin, kanamycin, and G418 (Geneticin®)
   3854..4006    +  CDS            ble (fragment): BLE_KLEPN - Experimental evidence at protein level: Swiss-Prot protein existence level 1. Binding protein with a strong affinity to the bleomycin family of antibiotics. Binds to CL990; an antimitotic-antibiotic compound. From Klebsiella pneumoniae.
   4065..4112    +  polyA_signal   HSV TK poly(A) signal: herpes simplex virus thymidine kinase polyadenylation signal (Cole and Stacy, 1985)
   4203..4219    -  polyA_signal   bGH poly(A) signal (fragment): bovine growth hormone polyadenylation signal
   4441..5029    +  rep_origin     ori: high-copy-number ColE1/pMB1/pBR322/pUC origin of replication
   5204..5507    +  enhancer       CMV enhancer: human cytomegalovirus immediate early enhancer
>Addgene plasmid #164785 | GLuc-PM-Venus | addgene full sequence | sequence record 326677 | Addgene NGS Result
GTGATGCGGTTTTGGCAGTACATCAATGGGCGTGGATAGCGGTTTGACTCACGGGGATTTCCAAGTCTCC
ACCCCATTGACGTCAATGGGAGTTTGTTTTGGCACCAAAATCAACGGGACTTTCCAAAATGTCGTAACAA
CTCCGCCCCATTGACGCAAATGGGCGGTAGGCGTGTACGGTGGGAGGTCTATATAAGCAGAGCTGGTTTA
GTGAACCGTCAGATCCGCTAGCGCTACCGGACTCAGATCTCGAGGCCACCATGGGAGTCAAAGTTCTGTT
TGCCCTGATCTGCATCGCTGTGGCCGAGGCCAAGCCCACCGAGAACAACGAAGACTTCAACATCGTGGCC
GTGGCCAGCAACTTCGCGACCACGGATCTCGATGCTGACCGCGGGAAGTTGCCCGGCGAGAAGCTGCCGC
TGGAGGTGCTCAAAGAGCTTGAAGCCAATGCCCGGAAAGCTGGCTGCACCAGGGGCTGTCTGATCTGCCT
GTCCCACATCAAGTGCACGCCCAAGATGAAGAAGTTCATCCCAGGACGCTGCCACACCTACGAAGGCGAC
AAAGAGTCCGCACAGGGCGGCATAGGCGAGGCGATCGATGACATTCCTGAGATTCCTGGGTTCAAGGACT
TGGAGCCCATTGAGCAGTTCATCGCACAGGTCGATCTGTGTGTGGACTGCACAACTGGCTGCCTCAAAGG
GCTTGCCAACGTGCAGTGTTCTGACCTGCTCAAGAAGTGGCTGCCGCAACGCTGTGCGACCTTTGCCAGC
AAGATCCAGGGCCAGGTGGACAAGATCAAGGGGGCCGGTGATGACGGAGGCGGATCAGGTGGCGGATCCA
GATCTGGTGGCGGTTCTGGTGGCGGTAGTGGTGGCGGTAGTAATGCTGTGGGCCAGGACACGCAGGAGGT
CATCGTGGTGCCACACTCCTTGCCCTTTAAGGTGGTGGTGATCTCAGCCATCCTGGCCCTGGTGGTGCTC
ACCATCATCTCCCTTATCATCCTCATCATGCTTTGGCAGAAGAAGCCACGTAAGCTTCGAATTCTGCAGT
CGACGGTACCGCGGGCCCGGGATCCACCGGTCGCCACCATGGTGAGCAAGGGCGAGGAGCTGTTCACCGG
GGTGGTGCCCATCCTGGTCGAGCTGGACGGCGACGTAAACGGCCACAAGTTCAGCGTGTCCGGCGAGGGC
GAGGGCGATGCCACCTACGGCAAGCTGACCCTGAAGCTGATCTGCACCACCGGCAAGCTGCCCGTGCCCT
GGCCCACCCTCGTGACCACCCTGGGCTACGGCCTGCAGTGCTTCGCCCGCTACCCCGACCACATGAAGCA
GCACGACTTCTTCAAGTCCGCCATGCCCGAAGGCTACGTCCAGGAGCGCACCATCTTCTTCAAGGACGAC
GGCAACTACAAGACCCGCGCCGAGGTGAAGTTCGAGGGCGACACCCTGGTGAACCGCATCGAGCTGAAGG
GCATCGACTTCAAGGAGGACGGCAACATCCTGGGGCACAAGCTGGAGTACAACTACAACAGCCACAACGT
CTATATCACCGCCGACAAGCAGAAGAACGGCATCAAGGCCAACTTCAAGATCCGCCACAACATCGAGGAC
GGCGGCGTGCAGCTCGCCGACCACTACCAGCAGAACACCCCCATCGGCGACGGCCCCGTGCTGCTGCCCG
ACAACCACTACCTGAGCTACCAGTCCAAGCTGAGCAAAGACCCCAACGAGAAGCGCGATCACATGGTCCT
GCTGGAGTTCGTGACCGCCGCCGGGATCACTCTCGGCATGGACGAGCTGTACAAGTAAAGCGGCCGCGAC
TCTAGATCATAATCAGCCATACCACATTTGTAGAGGTTTTACTTGCTTTAAAAAACCTCCCACACCTCCC
CCTGAACCTGAAACATAAAATGAATGCAATTGTTGTTGTTAACTTGTTTATTGCAGCTTATAATGGTTAC
AAATAAAGCAATAGCATCACAAATTTCACAAATAAAGCATTTTTTTCACTGCATTCTAGTTGTGGTTTGT
CCAAACTCATCAATGTATCTTAAGGCGTAAATTGTAAGCGTTAATATTTTGTTAAAATTCGCGTTAAATT
TTTGTTAAATCAGCTCATTTTTTAACCAATAGGCCGAAATCGGCAAAATCCCTTATAAATCAAAAGAATA
GACCGAGATAGGGT
[37 nt withheld, positions 2185-2221]
AAAGAACGTGGACTCCAACGTCAAAGG
[49 nt withheld, positions 2249-2297]
T
[91 nt withheld, positions 2299-2389]
G
[124 nt withheld, positions 2391-2514]
CAGGTGGCACTTTTCGGGGAAATGTGCGCGGAACCCCTATTTGTTTATTTTTCTAAATACATTCAAATAT
GTATCCGCTCATGAGACAATAACCCTGATAAATGCTTCAATAATATTGAAAAAGGAAGAGTCCTGAGGCG
GAAAGAACCAGCTGTGGAATGTGTGTCAGTTAGGGTGTGGAAAGTCCCCAGGCTCCCCAGCAGGCAGAAG
TATGCAAAGCATGCATCTCAATTAGTCAGCAACCAGGTGTGGAAAGTCCCCAGGCTCCCCAGCAGGCAGA
AGTATGCAAAGCATGCATCTCAATTAGTCAGCAACCATAGTCCCGCCCCTAACTCCGCCCATCCCGCCCC
TAACTCCGCCCAGTTCCGCCCATTCTCCGCCCCATGGCTGACTAATTTTTTTTATTTATGCAGAGGCCGA
GGCCGCCTCGGCCTCTGAGCTATTCCAGAAGTAGTGAGGAGGCTTTTTTGGAGGCCTAGGCTTTTGCAAA
GATCGATCAAGAGACAGGATGAGGATCGTTTCGCATGATTGAACAAGATGGATTGCACGCAGGTTCTCCG
GCCGCTTGGGTGGAGAGGCTATTCGGCTATGACTGGGCACAACAGACAATCGGCTGCTCTGATGCCGCCG
TGTTCCGGCTGTCAGCGCAGGGGCGCCCGGTTCTTTTTGTCAAGACCGACCTGTCCGGTGCCCTGAATGA
ACTGCAAGACGAGGCAGCGCGGCTATCGTGGCTGGCCACGACGGGCGTTCCTTGCGCAGCTGTGCTCGAC
GTTGTCACTGAAGCGGGAAGGGACTGGCTGCTATTGGGCGAAGTGCCGGGGCAGGATCTCCTGTCATCTC
ACCTTGCTCCTGCCGAGAAAGTATCCATCATGGCTGATGCAATGCGGCGGCTGCATACGCTTGATCCGGC
TACCTGCCCATTCGACCACCAAGCGAAACATCGCATCGAGCGAGCACGTACTCGGATGGAAGCCGGTCTT
GTCGATCAGGATGATCTGGACGAAGAGCATCAGGGGCTCGCGCCAGCCGAACTGTTCGCCAGGCTCAAGG
CGAGCATGCCCGACGGCGAGGATCTCGTCGTGACCCATGGCGATGCCTGCTTGCCGAATATCATGGTGGA
AAATGGCCGCTTTTCTGGATTCATCGACTGTGGCCGGCTGGGTGTGGCGGACCGCTATCAGGACATAGCG
TTGGCTACCCGTGATATTGCTGAAGAGCTTGGCGGCGAATGGGCTGACCGCTTCCTCGTGCTTTACGGTA
TCGCCGCTCCCGATTCGCAGCGCATCGCCTTCTATCGCCTTCTTGACGAGTTCTTCTGAGCGGGACTCTG
GGGTTTGAAATGACCGACCAAGCGACGCCCAACCTGCCATCACGAGATTTCGATTCCACCGCCGCCTTCT
ATGAAAGGTTGGGCTTCGGAATCGTTTTCCGGGACGCCGGCTGGATGATCCTCCAGCGCGGGGATCTCAT
GCTGGAGTTCTTCGCCCACCCTAGGGGGAGGCTAACTGAAACACGGAAGGAGACAATACCGGAAGGAACC
CGCGCTATGACGGCAATAAAAAGACAGAATAAAACGCACGGTGTTGGGTCGTTTGTTCATAAACGCGGGG
TTCGGTCCCAGGGCTGGCACTCTGTCGATACCCCACCGAGACCCCATTGGGGCCAATACGCCCGCGTTTC
TTCCTTTTCCCCACCCCACCCCCCAAGTTCGGGTGAAGGCCCAGGGCTCGCAGCCAACGTCGGGGCGGCA
GGCCCTGCCATAGCCTCAGGTTACTCATATATACTTTAGATTGATTTAAAACTTCATTTTTAATTTAAAA
GGATCTAGGTGAAGATCCTTTTTGATAATCTCATGACCAAAATCCCTTAACGTGAGTTTTCGTTCCACTG
AGCGTCAGACCCCGTAGAAAAGATCAAAGGATCTTCTTGAGATCCTTTTTTTCTGCGCGTAATCTGCTGC
TTGCAAACAAAAAAACCACCGCTACCAGCGGTGGTTTGTTTGCCGGATCAAGAGCTACCAACTCTTTTTC
CGAAGGTAACTGGCTTCAGCAGAGCGCAGATACCAAATACTGTTCTTCTAGTGTAGCCGTAGTTAGGCCA
CCACTTCAAGAACTCTGTAGCACCGCCTACATACCTCGCTCTGCTAATCCTGTTACCAGTGGCTGCTGCC
AGTGGCGATAAGTCGTGTCTTACCGGGTTGGACTCAAGACGATAGTTACCGGATAAGGCGCAGCGGTCGG
GCTGAACGGGGGGTTCGTGCACACAGCCCAGCTTGGAGCGAACGACCTACACCGAACTGAGATACCTACA
GCGTGAGCTATGAGAAAGCGCCACGCTTCCCGAAGGGAGAAAGGCGGACAGGTATCCGGTAAGCGGCAGG
GTCGGAACAGGAGAGCGCACGAGGGAGCTTCCAGGGGGAAACGCCTGGTATCTTTATAGTCCTGTCGGGT
TTCGCCACCTCTGACTTGAGCGTCGATTTTTGTGATGCTCGTCAGGGGGGCGGAGCCTATGGAAAAACGC
CAGCAACGCGGCCTTTTTACGGTTCCTGGCCTTTTGCTGGCCTTTTGCTCACATGTTCTTTCCTGCGTTA
TCCCCTGATTCTGTGGATAACCGTATTACCGCCATGCATTAGTTATTAATAGTAATCAATTACGGGGTCA
TTAGTTCATAGCCCATATATGGAGTTCCGCGTTACATAACTTACGGTAAATGGCCCGCCTGGCTGACCGC
CCAACGACCCCCGCCCATTGACGTCAATAATGACGTATGTTCCCATAGTAACGCCAATAGGGACTTTCCA
TTGACGTCAATGGGTGGAGTATTTACGGTAAACTGCCCACTTGGCAGTACATCAAGTGTATCATATGCCA
AGTACGCCCCCTATTGACGTCAATGACGGTAAATGGCCCGCCTGGCATTATGCCCAGTACATGACCTTAT
GGGACTTTCCTACTTGGCAGTACATCTACGTATTAGTCATCGCTATTACCATG
